>Addgene plasmid #18081 | pGEX-2TK-WW-EF1 | addgene partial sequence | sequence record 23950 | 18081 with pGEX3'
CGAAACGCGCGAGGCAGATCGTCAGTCAGTCACGATGAATTCCGTTGACCAAATTGTTGTGCTCTTGCTC
CAGGCGGTCATAAATAGTGGTCAAACAATTAATAATCTGCAGGATATCCATGGGCTGGTCATTTTGCTTG
AGGTTGTGCTGGTCCAAGGCATCACATGCAGCTGACAGGCTCAAGAGATCCAAGCAAAGGGCCTTCTGCA
GTCTTCGGAGTTTCATGGCAGTCCTATAAGCTGAGAATCTGACATTATTCAGGTCAGCTAAAGACTGGTA
GAGCTCTGTCATTTTGGGATGGTCCCAGCAAGTTGTTTGAGTCTCGTGGTTGATATAGTAGGGCACTTTG
TTTGGCGAGATGGCTCTCTCCCAGGGACCCTGGACAGACGTGGAAAGAAAGTGCTGAGATGCTGGACCGG
ATCCAACAGATGCACGACGAGATCCACGCGGAACCAGATCCGATTTTGGAGGATGGTCGCCACCACCAAA
CGTGGCTTGCCAGCCCTGCAAAGGCCATGCTATATACTTGCTGGATTTCAAGTACTTATCAATTTGTGGG
ATAGCTTCAATACGTTTTTTAAAACAAACTTNCGNNGANACTGCCCCCGGGCTTGTTGGGNCNATGTATA
AAACAACTCCAAGAGCGTCATACACATGANTCAGGATGGNTACTGACACATTAAATGTTTNAGAAAAANA
NATCTCNACTTTNCACATTCAGNACTGNTAGAATCACTTGAANTTCAANCTNCNTTGCATCCNACCGACA
AACCAACCNCTCACTGATCCGNCCTTGANCCCAATTG
