[The description below was written by a language model from this plasmid's Addgene catalogue record.]
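Description:
pGEX-2TK-WW-EF1 is a bacterial expression plasmid built on the roughly 5 kb pGEX-2TK backbone, a commercial vector for producing glutathione S-transferase (GST) fusion proteins in E. coli. It is maintained as a high-copy plasmid under ampicillin selection. No feature table accompanies the record, so the promoter, origin and other backbone elements are not itemised. pGEX-series vectors generally drive the GST fusion from an IPTG-inducible tac promoter with a plasmid-borne lac repressor gene. The 2TK variant is known for carrying a thrombin cleavage site and a protein kinase recognition site between GST and the cloning sites, which allows tag removal or in vitro radiolabelling of the purified fusion protein.

The insert is a fragment of about 370 bp from human dystrophin (DMD), amplified from a partial dystrophin cDNA and cloned between BamHI and EcoRI. This places it downstream of GST, so the tag sits at the N-terminus. The exact residue boundaries are not stated. However, the plasmid name and the associated study suggest that the fragment covers the dystrophin WW domain plus the first of the adjacent EF-hand motifs. It is therefore probably one of a series of truncation constructs. The associated work examined how the dystrophin WW domain binds beta-dystroglycan and found that the EF-hand region is required for that interaction. The construct is suited to expressing and affinity-purifying a GST-tagged dystrophin fragment on glutathione resin for pull-down, overlay or other in vitro binding assays that map the minimal region needed for ligand recognition.
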