Addgene plasmid #18081: pGEX-2TK-WW-EF1
Depositing lab: Marius Sudol. Depositing organization: Icahn School of Medicine at Mount Sinai. Publication: The WW domain of dystrophin requires EF-hands region to interact with beta-dystroglycan. Rentschler S, Linn H, Deininger K, Bedford MT, Espanel X, Sudol M. Biol Chem. 1999 Apr . 380(4):431-42. 10.1515/BC.1999.057 PubMed 10355629.
Backbone
  Vector backbone: pGEX-2TK (Pharmacia)
  Backbone manufacturer: Phramacia
  Backbone size w/o insert (bp): 4969
  Vector type: Bacterial Expression
Growth in bacteria
  Bacterial resistance: Ampicillin, 100 μg/mL
  Growth temperature: 37°C
  Growth strain: DH5alpha
  Copy number: High Copy
Gene/Insert
  Gene/Insert name: Dystrophin
  Species: H. sapiens (human)
  Insert size (bp): 370
  GenBank ID: NM_004006
  Entrez Gene: DMD (a.k.a. BMD, CMD3B, DXS142, DXS164, DXS206, DXS230, DXS239, DXS268, DXS269, DXS270, DXS272, MRX85)
  Tag / fusion protein: GST (N terminal on backbone)
  Cloning method: Restriction Enzyme; 5′ cloning site BamHI (unknown if destroyed); 3′ cloning site EcoRI (unknown if destroyed)
  Sequencing primers: 5′ N/A
Resource information
  A portion of this plasmid was derived from a plasmid made by: We obtained the partial cDNA for human dystrophin from ATCC. That cDNA served as a template for generation of constructs we produced in pGEX2TK
Terms and licenses: Academic/Nonprofit Terms; Industry Terms: Not Available to Industry
How to cite: pGEX-2TK-WW-EF1 was a gift from Marius Sudol (Addgene plasmid # 18081 ; http://n2t.net/addgene:18081 ; RRID:Addgene_18081)
